>Addgene plasmid #78486 | UAA | addgene partial sequence | sequence record 158302 | SP6 5'-ATTTAGGTGACACTATAG-3'
TTTTTATCTGTCGTCAATCGAAAGTTTATTTCAGAGTTCTTCAGACTTCTTAACTCCTGTAAAAACAAAA
AAAAAAAAGGCATAGCAATGACAAATTCAAAAGAAGACGCCGACATAGAGGAGAAGCATATGTACAATGA
GCCGGTCACAACCCTCTTTCACGACGTTGAGGCTTCACAAACACACCACAGACGTGGGTCAATACCATTG
AAAGATGAGAAAAGTTAAGTCGACGCCAAAAACATAAAGAAAGGCCCGGCGCCATTCTATCCTCTAGAGG
ATGGAACCGCTGGAGAGCAACTGCATAAGGCTATGAAGAGATACGCCCTGGTTCCTGGAACAATTGCTTT
TACAGATGCACATATCGAGGTGAACATCACGTACGCGGAATACTTCGAAATGTCCGTTCGGTTGGCAGAA
GCTATGAAACGATATGGGCTGAATACAAATCACAGAATCGTCGTATGCAGTGAAAACTCTCTTCAATTCT
TTATGCCGGTGTTGGGCGCGTTATTTATCGGAGTTGCAGTTGCGCCCGCGAACGACATTTATAATGAACG
TGAATTGCTCAACAGTATGAACATTTCGCAGCCTACCGTAGTGTTTGTTTCCAAAAAGGGGTTGCAAAAA
ATTTTGAACGTGCAAAAAAAATTACCAATAATCCAGAAAATTATTATCATGGATTCTAAAACGGATTACC
AGGGATTTCAGTCGATGTACACGTTCGTCACATCTCATCTACCTCCCGGTTTTAATGAATACGATTTTGT
ACCAGAGTCCTTTGATCGTGGCAAAACAATTGCACTGGATAATGAATTCCTCTGGATCTACTGGGTTACC
TAAGGGTGTGGCCCTTCCGCATAGAACTGCCTGCGTCAG
