>Addgene plasmid #78486 | UAA | addgene partial sequence | sequence record 158303 | M13pUC-Rev 5'-AGCGGATAACAATTTCACACAGG-3'
GCTTTTTTTTTTTTTTTTTTTTTTTTTTTTTTTTTTTTTTTTTTTTTTTTTTTTTTTTTTTTTTTTTTTT
TTTTG
