[The description below was written by a language model from this plasmid's Addgene catalogue record.]
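Description:
UAA is a plasmid built on the pSP65A backbone, a derivative of the pSP65-type in vitro transcription vectors that carries a run of about 65 dT residues, so that RNA transcribed from the template ends in an encoded poly(A) tail. The repository classifies it as a bacterial expression vector, but the stated purpose indicates that its practical role is as a template for producing polyadenylated mRNA. It is maintained in E. coli as a low-copy plasmid under ampicillin selection. The record does not name the promoter or list any sequence features. pSP65-family vectors conventionally use an SP6 phage promoter for run-off transcription, but this is not confirmed here.

The insert is a chimaeric CAN1-LUC gene, listed with S. cerevisiae as the species. It presumably fuses sequence from the yeast CAN1 gene to a luciferase reporter, though the record does not spell out what LUC is. The purpose field says the gene contains a stop codon, and the plasmid's name suggests that this codon is UAA. The position of the stop codon within the fusion is not given in the fields; the depositor refers to a schematic in the associated publication. That publication concerns how translation factors promote closed-loop mRNP states, which suggests the transcript serves as a defined, polyadenylated substrate for studying translation and termination.

The depositor notes that the homopolymeric poly(A)-encoding tract is unstable and tends to recombine to a shorter length. A specific host strain is therefore required to maintain it, and several isolates should be sequenced to confirm that the tract is intact.
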