Addgene plasmid #78486: UAA
Purpose: stop codon-containing chimaeric gene cloned in a pSP65A vector that included about 65 dT residues for transcription of a poly(A) tail
Depositing lab: Allan Jacobson. Depositing organization: University of Massachusetts, Worcester. Publication: Translation factors promote the formation of two states of the closed-loop mRNP. Amrani N, Ghosh S, Mangus DA, Jacobson A. Nature. 2008 Jun 26;453(7199):1276-80. doi: 10.1038/nature06974. Epub 2008 May 21. PubMed 18496529.
Backbone
  Vector backbone: pSP65A
  Vector type: Bacterial Expression
Growth in bacteria
  Bacterial resistance: Ampicillin, 100 μg/mL
  Growth temperature: 37°C
  Growth strain: TOP10 F'
  Growth instructions: MUST be grown in TOP10 F' to maintain poly A
  Copy number: Low Copy
Gene/Insert
  Gene/Insert name: CAN1-LUC
  Species: S. cerevisiae (budding yeast)
Terms and licenses: Academic/Nonprofit Terms; Industry Terms: Not Available to Industry
Depositor comments: Note: the poly A tends to undergo recombination to a shorter tract. It is important to sequence a few isolates from a transformation or prep to ensure integrity. Please see Fig 1 of associated publication for general schematic
How to cite: UAA was a gift from Allan Jacobson (Addgene plasmid # 78486 ; http://n2t.net/addgene:78486 ; RRID:Addgene_78486)
